>Addgene plasmid #13060 | 35 pCR vegf 121 | addgene partial sequence | sequence record 123554 | M13pUC-Fwd 5'-CCCAGTCACGACGTTGTAAAACG-3'
ACTCACTATAGGGCGAATTGGGCCCTCTAGATGCATGCTCGAGCGGCCGCCAGTGTGATGGATATCTGCA
GAATTCGCCCTTTATACTCGAGCTGCACTTAGTGTTTCGTTTAGGATAGTGTTTGCAGTTCATCCAAGGA
ATGTTCTTCCTTAGGTTTTGAAAGTGCTGTGCCGTTTAAAAAGTTTTTATTTAAGTTCCTTCCTTCATGC
AGAGTTCTGCCCGGCGTTCGCTCGATCATCATCTTGGCTTTTCACATCTGCAAGTTCTTTCGTTTAACTC
AAGTTGTCTGGACTTGCATTGCATTTGTGTGAATTTGCAGGAGCATTTACAGGTGAGGGGGTCCTGCACA
TACAAGCGCTTCCTTCTCTCTGAGCAAGGCTCACAGTGGTTTTCTTTCTTTGCTTTGACTTCTGCCTTTG
GCCTGCATTCACACTTGGTGTGTTCTGTGAAACTCAGCTGAAAATTATGCTGCGATACGCGTTGCTTGAC
CCGCAGCACCTCCATAGTGACGTTTCGTGTCTCTGTCGGGACGCATTCGAGCGCCTCATCATTACAGCAT
CCTGCACAGCGCATGAGAACCACACAGGACGGGATGTACGTGTGCTCGATCTCATCGGGATACTCCTGGA
TGATGTCTACCAGCAGCTCTCGGGTCTTGCACGCACTCTTTTTATACACATCCATGAAGGGAATCACATC
ATTTTTGCTCTTTCCCCCTTCTTTGGGTATGTGGGCAGCCTTTACAGCAGACAGATGGAGGAGAGCCGCG
AGAAATAACTGTATCAAATAAACAACCAAGTTCATGATTGTGGATCCTATAAAGGGCGAATTCCAGCACA
CTGGCGGCCGTTACTAGTGGATCCGAGCTCGGTACCAAGCTTTGATGCATAGCTTGAGTATTCTATAGTG
TCACCTAAATAGCTTGGCGTAATCATGGTCATAGCTGTTTCCTGTGTGAAATTGTTATCCGCTCACAATT
CCACACAACATACGAGCCGGAAGCATAAGTGTAAAGCCTGGGGTGCCTAATGAGTGAGCTAACTCACATT
AATGCGTTGCGCTCACTGCCCGCTTTCCAGTCGGAAAACCTGTCGTG
