>Addgene plasmid #13060 | 35 pCR vegf 121 | addgene partial sequence | sequence record 123555 | M13pUC-Rev 5'-AGCGGATAACAATTTCACACAGG-3'
ATTCGCCAGCTATTTGGTGACACTATAGAATACTCAAGCTATGCATCAAGCTTGGTACCGAGCTCGGATC
CACTAGTAACGGCCGCCAGTGTGCTGGAATTCGCCCTTTATAGGATCCACAATCATGAACTTGGTTGTTT
ATTTGATACAGTTATTTCTCGCGGCTCTCCTCCATCTGTCTGCTGTAAAGGCTGCCCACATACCCAAAGA
AGGGGGAAAGAGCAAAAATGATGTGATTCCCTTCATGGATGTGTATAAAAAGAGTGCGTGCAAGACCCGA
GAGCTGCTGGTAGACATCATCCAGGAGTATCCCGATGAGATCGAGCACACGTACATCCCGTCCTGTGTGG
TTCTCATGCGCTGTGCAGGATGCTGTAATGATGAGGCGCTCGAATGCGTCCCGACAGAGACACGAAACGT
CACTATGGAGGTGCTGCGGGTCAAGCAACGCGTATCGCAGCATAATTTTCAGCTGAGTTTCACAGAACAC
ACCAAGTGTGAATGCAGGCCAAAGGCAGAAGTCAAAGCAAAGAAAGAAAACCACTGTGAGCCTTGCTCAG
AGAGAAGGAAGCGCTTGTATGTGCAGGACCCCCTCACCTGTAAATGCTCCTGCAAATTCACACAAATGCA
ATGCAAGTCCAGACAACTTGAGTTAAACGAAAGAACTTGCAGATGTGAAAAGCCAAGATGATGATCGAGC
GAACGCCGGGCAGAACTCTGCATGAAGGAAGGAACTTAAATAAAAACTTTTTAAACGGCACAGCACTTTC
AAAACCTAAGGAAGAACATTCCTTGGATGAACTGCAAACACTATCCTAAACGAAACACTAAGTGCAGCTC
GAGTATAAAAGGGCGAATTCTGCAGATATCCATCACACTGGCGGCCGCTCGAGCATGCATCTAGAGGGCC
CAATTCGCCCTATAGTGAGTCGTATTACAATTCACTGGCCGTCGTTTTACAACGTCGTGACTGGGAAAAC
CCCTGGCGTTACCCAACTTAATCGCCTTGCAGCACATCCCCCTTTCGCCAGCTGGGGTAATAGCGAAGAA
GGCCCGCACCGATCGCCCTTCCCACAGTTGCGCAG
