[The description below was written by a language model from this plasmid's Addgene catalogue record.]
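Description:
35 pCR vegf 121 is a bacterial cloning plasmid built on the commercial pCR2.1 backbone, a vector of about 3.9 kb (without insert) generally used to capture and store PCR-amplified fragments. It is maintained in E. coli as a high-copy plasmid and selected with ampicillin. No feature table accompanies the record, so the individual backbone elements (origin of replication, other markers, promoter positions) are not itemised here. The listed sequencing primers, M13 reverse on the 5′ side and T7 on the 3′ side, indicate that the insert sits in the multiple cloning region between these standard priming sites, with a T7 promoter site at the insert's 3′ end.

The insert is vegf121 from zebrafish (Danio rerio). The name points to the 121-residue isoform of vascular endothelial growth factor, a secreted signalling protein involved in blood vessel formation. The record states that the fragment was introduced by restriction enzyme cloning, but it does not give the insert size, the sites used, any tags or mutations, or any eukaryotic promoter, so the plasmid should be regarded as a cloning or template vector rather than an expression construct for animal cells. The intended use is not stated. The associated work concerns sonic hedgehog, Vegf and Notch signalling in arterial endothelial differentiation, so plausible roles include serving as a source of the vegf121 sequence for subcloning, or as a template for in vitro transcription from the flanking phage promoter. Given that the T7 site lies 3′ of the insert, such transcription would be expected to yield antisense RNA, as used for in situ hybridisation probes, though the record does not confirm this.
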