Addgene plasmid #13060: 35 pCR vegf 121
Depositing lab: Nathan Lawson. Publication: sonic hedgehog and vascular endothelial growth factor act upstream of the Notch pathway during arterial endothelial differentiation. Lawson ND, Vogel AM, Weinstein BM. Dev Cell. 2002 Jul . 3(1):127-36. 10.1016/S1534-5807(02)00198-3 PubMed 12110173.
Backbone
  Vector backbone: pCR2.1
  Backbone manufacturer: Invitrogen
  Backbone size w/o insert (bp): 3900
Growth in bacteria
  Bacterial resistance: Ampicillin, 100 μg/mL
  Growth temperature: 37°C
  Growth strain: DH5alpha
  Copy number: High Copy
Gene/Insert
  Gene/Insert name: vegf121
  Species: D. rerio (zebrafish)
  Cloning method: Restriction Enzyme
  Sequencing primers: 5′ M13 rev; 3′ T7
Terms and licenses: Academic/Nonprofit Terms; Industry Terms: Not Available to Industry
How to cite: 35 pCR vegf 121 was a gift from Nathan Lawson (Addgene plasmid # 13060 ; http://n2t.net/addgene:13060 ; RRID:Addgene_13060)
